>Addgene plasmid #166780 | pcDNA3.1-GGamma11-GFP2 | addgene full sequence | sequence record 331008 | Addgene NGS Result
AAGAACATGTGAGCAAAAGGCCAGCAAAAGGCCAGGAACCGTAAAAAGGCCGCGTTGCTGGCGTTTTTCC
ATAGGCTCCGCCCCCCTGACGAGCATCACAAAAATCGACGCTCAAGTCAGAGGTGGCGAAACCCGACAGG
ACTATAAAGATACCAGGCGTTTCCCCCTGGAAGCTCCCTCGTGCGCTCTCCTGTTCCGACCCTGCCGCTT
ACCGGATACCTGTCCGCCTTTCTCCCTTCGGGAAGCGTGGCGCTTTCTCATAGCTCACGCTGTAGGTATC
TCAGTTCGGTGTAGGTCGTTCGCTCCAAGCTGGGCTGTGTGCACGAACCCCCCGTTCAGCCCGACCGCTG
CGCCTTATCCGGTAACTATCGTCTTGAGTCCAACCCGGTAAGACACGACTTATCGCCACTGGCAGCAGCC
ACTGGTAACAGGATTAGCAGAGCGAGGTATGTAGGCGGTGCTACAGAGTTCTTGAAGTGGTGGCCTAACT
ACGGCTACACTAGAAGAACAGTATTTGGTATCTGCGCTCTGCTGAAGCCAGTTACCTTCGGAAAAAGAGT
TGGTAGCTCTTGATCCGGCAAACAAACCACCGCTGGTAGCGGTGGTTTTTTTGTTTGCAAGCAGCAGATT
ACGCGCAGAAAAAAAGGATCTCAAGAAGATCCTTTGATCTTTTCTACGGGGTCTGACGCTCAGTGGAACG
AAAACTCACGTTAAGGGATTTTGGTCATGAGATTATCAAAAAGGATCTTCACCTAGATCCTTTTAAATTA
AAAATGAAGTTTTAAATCAATCTAAAGTATATATGAGTAAACTTGGTCTGACAGTTACCAATGCTTAATC
AGTGAGGCACCTATCTCAGCGATCTGTCTATTTCGTTCATCCATAGTTGCCTGACTCCCCGTCGTGTAGA
TAACTACGATACGGGAGGGCTTACCATCTGGCCCCAGTGCTGCAATGATACCGCGAGACCCACGCTCACC
GGCTCCAGATTTATCAGCAATAAACCAGCCAGCCGGAAGGGCCGAGCGCAGAAGTGGTCCTGCAACTTTA
TCCGCCTCCATCCAGTCTATTAATTGTTGCCGGGAAGCTAGAGTAAGTAGTTCGCCAGTTAATAGTTTGC
GCAACGTTGTTGCCATTGCTACAGGCATCGTGGTGTCACGCTCGTCGTTTGGTATGGCTTCATTCAGCTC
CGGTTCCCAACGATCAAGGCGAGTTACATGATCCCCCATGTTGTGCAAAAAAGCGGTTAGCTCCTTCGGT
CCTCCGATCGTTGTCAGAAGTAAGTTGGCCGCAGTGTTATCACTCATGGTTATGGCAGCACTGCATAATT
CTCTTACTGTCATGCCATCCGTAAGATGCTTTTCTGTGACTGGTGAGTACTCAACCAAGTCATTCTGAGA
ATAGTGTATGCGGCGACCGAGTTGCTCTTGCCCGGCGTCAATACGGGATAATACCGCGCCACATAGCAGA
ACTTTAAAAGTGCTCATCATTGGAAAACGTTCTTCGGGGCGAAAACTCTCAAGGATCTTACCGCTGTTGA
GATCCAGTTCGATGTAACCCACTCGTGCACCCAACTGATCTTCAGCATCTTTTACTTTCACCAGCGTTTC
TGGGTGAGCAAAAACAGGAAGGCAAAATGCCGCAAAAAAGGGAATAAGGGCGACACGGAAATGTTGAATA
CTCATACTCTTCCTTTTTCAATATTATTGAAGCATTTATCAGGGTTATTGTCTCATGAGCGGATACATAT
TTGAATGTATTTAGAAAAATAAACAAATAGGGGTTCCGCGCACATTTCCCCGAAAAGTGCCACCTGACGT
CGACGGATCGGGAGATCTCCCGATCCCCTATGGTGCACTCTCAGTACAATCTGCTCTGATGCCGCATAGT
TAAGCCAGTATCTGCTCCCTGCTTGTGTGTTGGAGGTCGCTGAGTAGTGCGCGAGCAAAATTTAAGCTAC
AACAAGGCAAGGCTTGACCGACAATTGCATGAAGAATCTGCTTAGGGTTAGGCGTTTTGCGCTGCTTCGC
GATGTACGGGCCAGATATACGCGTTGACATTGATTATTGACTAGTTATTAATAGTAATCAATTACGGGGT
CATTAGTTCATAGCCCATATATGGAGTTCCGCGTTACATAACTTACGGTAAATGGCCCGCCTGGCTGACC
GCCCAACGACCCCCGCCCATTGACGTCAATAATGACGTATGTTCCCATAGTAACGCCAATAGGGACTTTC
CATTGACGTCAATGGGTGGAGTATTTACGGTAAACTGCCCACTTGGCAGTACATCAAGTGTATCATATGC
CAAGTACGCCCCCTATTGACGTCAATGACGGTAAATGGCCCGCCTGGCATTATGCCCAGTACATGACCTT
ATGGGACTTTCCTACTTGGCAGTACATCTACGTATTAGTCATCGCTATTACCATGGTGATGCGGTTTTGG
CAGTACATCAATGGGCGTGGATAGCGGTTTGACTCACGGGGATTTCCAAGTCTCCACCCCATTGACGTCA
ATGGGAGTTTGTTTTGGCACCAAAATCAACGGGACTTTCCAAAATGTCGTAACAACTCCGCCCCATTGAC
GCAAATGGGCGGTAGGCGTGTACGGTGGGAGGTCTATATAAGCAGAGCTCTCTGGCTAACTAGAGAACCC
ACTGCTTACTGGCTTATCGAAATTAATACGACTCACTATAGGGAGACCCAAGCTGGCTAGCCACCATGGT
GAGCAAGGGCGAGGAGCTGTTCACCGGGGTGGTGCCCATCCTGGTCGAGCTGGACGGCGACGTAAACGGC
CACAAGTTCAGCGTGTCCGGCGAGGGCGAGGGCGATGCCACCTACGGCAAGCTGACCCTGAAGTTCATCT
GCACCACCGGCAAGCTGCCCGTGCCCTGGCCCACCCTCGTGACCACCCTGAGCTACGGCGTGCAGTGCTT
CAGCCGCTACCCCGACCACATGAAGCAGCACGACTTCTTCAAGTCCGCCATGCCCGAAGGCTACGTCCAG
GAGCGCACCATCTTCTTCAAGGACGACGGCAACTACAAGACCCGCGCCGAGGTGAAGTTCGAGGGCGACA
CCCTGGTGAACCGCATCGAGCTGAAGGGCATCGACTTCAAGGAGGACGGCAACATCCTGGGGCACAAGCT
GGAGTACAACTACAACCCCCACAACGTCTATATCATGGCCGACAAGCAGAAGAACGGCATCAAGGTGAAC
TTCAAGATCCGCCACAACATCGAGGACGGCAGCGTGCAGCTCGCCGACCACTACCAGCAGAACACCCCCA
TCGGCGACGGCCCCGTGCTGCTGCCCGACAACCACTACCTGTTCACCCAGTCCGCCCTGAGCAAAGACCC
CAACGAGAAGCGCGATCACATGGTCCTGCTGGAGTTCGTGACCGCCGCCGGGATCACTCTCGGCATGGAC
GAGCTGTACAAGGGATCCGCCGGTACCATGCCTGCCCTTCACATCGAAGATTTGCCAGAGAAGGAAAAAC
TGAAAATGGAAGTTGAGCAGCTTCGCAAAGAAGTGAAGTTGCAGAGACAACAAGTGTCTAAATGTTCTGA
AGAAATAAAGAACTATATTGAAGAACGTTCTGGAGAGGACCCTCTAGTAAAGGGAATTCCAGAAGACAAG
AACCCCTTTAAAGAAAAAGGAAGCTGTGTTATTTCATAAAGAGGGCCCGTTTAAACCCGCTGATCAGCCT
CGACTGTGCCTTCTAGTTGCCAGCCATCTGTTGTTTGCCCCTCCCCCGTGCCTTCCTTGACCCTGGAAGG
TGCCACTCCCACTGTCCTTTCCTAATAAAATGAGGAAATTGCATCGCATTGTCTGAGTAGGTGTCATTCT
ATTCTGGGGGGTGGGGTGGGGCAGGACAGCAAGGGGGAGGATTGGGAAGACAATAGCAGGCATGCTGGGG
ATGCGGTGGGCTCTATGGCTTCTGAGGCGGAAAGAACCAGCTGGGGCTCTAGGGGGTATCCCC
[124 nt withheld, positions 3984-4107]
C
[91 nt withheld, positions 4109-4199]
A
[49 nt withheld, positions 4201-4249]
CCTTTGACGTTGGAGTCCACGTTCTTT
[37 nt withheld, positions 4277-4313]
ACCCTATCTCGGTCTATTCTTTTGATTTATAAGGGATTTTGCCGATTTCGGCCTATTGGTTAAAAAATGA
GCTGATTTAACAAAAATTTAACGCGAATTAATTCTGTGGAATGTGTGTCAGTTAGGGTGTGGAAAGTCCC
CAGGCTCCCCAGCAGGCAGAAGTATGCAAAGCATGCATCTCAATTAGTCAGCAACCAGGTGTGGAAAGTC
CCCAGGCTCCCCAGCAGGCAGAAGTATGCAAAGCATGCATCTCAATTAGTCAGCAACCATAGTCCCGCCC
CTAACTCCGCCCATCCCGCCCCTAACTCCGCCCAGTTCCGCCCATTCTCCGCCCCATGGCTGACTAATTT
TTTTTATTTATGCAGAGGCCGAGGCCGCCTCTGCCTCTGAGCTATTCCAGAAGTAGTGAGGAGGCTTTTT
TGGAGGCCTAGGCTTTTGCAAAAAGCTCCCGGGAGCTTGTATATCCATTTTCGGATCTGATCAGCACGTG
ATGAAAAAGCCTGAACTCACCGCGACGTCTGTCGAGAAGTTTCTGATCGAAAAGTTCGACAGCGTCTCCG
ACCTGATGCAGCTCTCGGAGGGCGAAGAATCTCGTGCTTTCAGCTTCGATGTAGGAGGGCGTGGATATGT
CCTGCGGGTAAATAGCTGCGCCGATGGTTTCTACAAAGATCGTTATGTTTATCGGCACTTTGCATCGGCC
GCGCTCCCGATTCCGGAAGTGCTTGACATTGGGGAATTCAGCGAGAGCCTGACCTATTGCATCTCCCGCC
GTGCACAGGGTGTCACGTTGCAAGACCTGCCTGAAACCGAACTGCCCGCTGTTCTGCAGCCGGTCGCGGA
GGCCATGGATGCGATCGCTGCGGCCGATCTTAGCCAGACGAGCGGGTTCGGCCCATTCGGACCGCAAGGA
ATCGGTCAATACACTACATGGCGTGATTTCATATGCGCGATTGCTGATCCCCATGTGTATCACTGGCAAA
CTGTGATGGACGACACCGTCAGTGCGTCCGTCGCGCAGGCTCTCGATGAGCTGATGCTTTGGGCCGAGGA
CTGCCCCGAAGTCCGGCACCTCGTGCACGCGGATTTCGGCTCCAACAATGTCCTGACGGACAATGGCCGC
ATAACAGCGGTCATTGACTGGAGCGAGGCGATGTTCGGGGATTCCCAATACGAGGTCGCCAACATCTTCT
TCTGGAGGCCGTGGTTGGCTTGTATGGAGCAGCAGACGCGCTACTTCGAGCGGAGGCATCCGGAGCTTGC
AGGATCGCCGCGGCTCCGGGCGTATATGCTCCGCATTGGTCTTGACCAACTCTATCAGAGCTTGGTTGAC
GGCAATTTCGATGATGCAGCTTGGGCGCAGGGTCGATGCGACGCAATCGTCCGATCCGGAGCCGGGACTG
TCGGGCGTACACAAATCGCCCGCAGAAGCGCGGCCGTCTGGACCGATGGCTGTGTAGAAGTACTCGCCGA
TAGTGGAAACCGACGCCCCAGCACTCGTCCGAGGGCAAAGGAATAGCACGTGCTACGAGATTTCGATTCC
ACCGCCGCCTTCTATGAAAGGTTGGGCTTCGGAATCGTTTTCCGGGACGCCGGCTGGATGATCCTCCAGC
GCGGGGATCTCATGCTGGAGTTCTTCGCCCACCCCAACTTGTTTATTGCAGCTTATAATGGTTACAAATA
AAGCAATAGCATCACAAATTTCACAAATAAAGCATTTTTTTCACTGCATTCTAGTTGTGGTTTGTCCAAA
CTCATCAATGTATCTTATCATGTCTGTATACCGTCGACCTCTAGCTAGAGCTTGGCGTAATCATGGTCAT
AGCTGTTTCCTGTGTGAAATTGTTATCCGCTCACAATTCCACACAACATACGAGCCGGAAGCATAAAGTG
TAAAGCCTGGGGTGCCTAATGAGTGAGCTAACTCACATTAATTGCGTTGCGCTCACTGCCCGCTTTCCAG
TCGGGAAACCTGTCGTGCCAGCTGCATTAATGAATCGGCCAACGCGCGGGGAGAGGCGGTTTGCGTATTG
GGCGCTCTTCCGCTTCCTCGCTCACTGACTCGCTGCGCTCGGTCGTTCGGCTGCGGCGAGCGGTATCAGC
TCACTCAAAGGCGGTAATACGGTTATCCACAGAATCAGGGGATAACGCAGGA
Features (pLannotate 1.2.2; 22 found; start..end, strand, type, name):
     66..654     -  rep_origin     ori: high-copy-number ColE1/pMB1/pBR322/pUC origin of replication
    825..1685    -  CDS            AmpR: β-lactamase; bla; confers resistance to ampicillin, carbenicillin, and related antibiotics
   1686..1790    -  promoter       AmpR promoter: bla
   1849..1901    -  misc_feature   bom (fragment): basis of mobility region from pBR322
   2056..2435    +  enhancer       CMV enhancer: human cytomegalovirus immediate early enhancer
   2436..2639    +  promoter       CMV promoter: human cytomegalovirus (CMV) immediate early promoter
   2635..2668    +  LTR            5' LTR (truncated) (fragment): truncated 5' long terminal repeat (LTR) from HIV-1
   2684..2702    +  promoter       T7 promoter: promoter for bacteriophage T7 RNA polymerase
   2726..3442    +  CDS            EGFP: the original enhanced GFP (Yang et al., 1996) mammalian codon-optimized
   3458..3676    +  CDS            GNG11: GBG11_HUMAN - Also known as GNGT11. Experimental evidence at protein level: Swiss-Prot protein existence level 1. Guanine nucleotide-binding proteins (G proteins) are involved as a modulator or transducer in various transmembrane signaling systems. The beta and gamma chains are required for the GTPase activity, for replacement of GDP by GTP, and for G protein-effector interaction. From Homo sapiens (Human).
   3714..3938    +  polyA_signal   bGH poly(A) signal: bovine growth hormone polyadenylation signal
   3942..3963    +  promoter       SV40 promoter (fragment): SV40 enhancer and early promoter
   3984..4412    +  rep_origin     f1 ori (sequence partly withheld): f1 bacteriophage origin of replication; arrow indicates direction of (+) strand synthesis
   4426..4755    +  promoter       SV40 promoter: SV40 enhancer and early promoter
   4804..5829    +  CDS            HygR: aminoglycoside phosphotransferase from E. coli; aph(4)-Ia; confers resistance to hygromycin
   5839..5964    +  CDS            ble (fragment): BLE_KLEPN - Experimental evidence at protein level: Swiss-Prot protein existence level 1. Binding protein with a strong affinity to the bleomycin family of antibiotics. Binds to CL990; an antimitotic-antibiotic compound. From Klebsiella pneumoniae.
   5959..6080    +  polyA_signal   SV40 poly(A) signal: SV40 polyadenylation signal
   6153..6169    -  protein_bind   lac operator: The lac repressor binds to the lac operator to inhibit transcription in E. coli. This inhibition can be relieved by adding lactose or isopropyl-β-D-thiogalactopyranoside (IPTG). lac repressor encoded by lacI
   6177..6207    -  promoter       lac promoter: promoter for the E. coli lac operon
   6222..6243    -  protein_bind   CAP binding site: CAP binding activates transcription in the presence of cAMP. E. coli catabolite activator protein
   6256..6348    -  CDS            lacI (fragment): lac repressor; lacI; The lac repressor binds to the lac operator to inhibit transcription in E. coli. This inhibition can be relieved by adding lactose or isopropyl-β-D-thiogalactopyranoside (IPTG).
   6350..6458    -  rep_origin     RSF ori (fragment): Plasmids containing the RSF 1030 origin of replication can be propagated in E. coli cells that contain additional plasmids with compatible origins.
