[The description below was written by a language model from this plasmid's Addgene catalogue record and pLannotate feature annotations shown in this document.]
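Description:
pcDNA3.1-GGamma11-GFP2 is a mammalian expression plasmid built on the Invitrogen pcDNA3.1 backbone in its hygromycin-selectable form. It is maintained in E. coli at high copy through a ColE1/pUC-type origin and selected with ampicillin via the β-lactamase gene. An f1 origin is also present. For selection in mammalian cells, an SV40 enhancer/early promoter drives a hygromycin phosphotransferase gene that ends in an SV40 polyadenylation signal. The automated annotation also flags several short fragments (HIV-1 LTR, ble, lacI, RSF origin, bom). These look like backbone remnants or partial matches rather than functional parts.

The payload is a fusion of about 950 bp joining GFP2 to the N-terminus of human GNG11, the G protein gamma-11 subunit, through a short GSAG linker. The feature table labels the fluorescent protein as EGFP, which presumably reflects its close similarity to the GFP2 variant named in the catalogue entry, and places it directly upstream of the GNG11 coding sequence. Expression is driven by the CMV immediate-early enhancer and promoter and terminated by the bovine growth hormone polyadenylation signal. A T7 promoter lies between the CMV promoter and the open reading frame.

The construct belongs to the TRUPATH open-source BRET2 biosensor platform, which measures heterotrimeric G protein dissociation downstream of GPCR activation. In BRET2 assays GFP2 serves as the energy acceptor, so the tagged gamma subunit would report separation from a luciferase-bearing donor partner, which is not described in this record. The depositor describes this gamma-11 version as a "non-optimal" sensor component, so it is not one of the preferred combinations on the platform. It was produced under the NIH Illuminating the Druggable Genome program.
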