Addgene plasmid #166780: pcDNA3.1-GGamma11-GFP2
Purpose: Encodes a G gamma subunit containing GFP2 as an "non-optimal" component of a BRET2 biosensor for studying heterotrimeric G protein dissociation
Depositing lab: Bryan Roth. Depositing organization: University of North Carolina at Chapel Hill. Publication: TRUPATH, an open-source biosensor platform for interrogating the GPCR transducerome. Olsen RHJ, DiBerto JF, English JG, Glaudin AM, Krumm BE, Slocum ST, Che T, Gavin AC, McCorvy JD, Roth BL, Strachan RT. Nat Chem Biol. 2020 May 4. pii: 10.1038/s41589-020-0535-8. doi: 10.1038/s41589-020-0535-8. PubMed 32367019.
Backbone
  Vector backbone: pcDNA3.1
  Backbone manufacturer: Invitrogen
  Backbone size w/o insert (bp): 5432
  Vector type: Mammalian Expression
  Selectable markers: Hygromycin
Growth in bacteria
  Bacterial resistance: Ampicillin, 100 μg/mL
  Growth temperature: 37°C
  Growth strain: NEB Stable
  Copy number: High Copy
Gene/Insert
  Gene/Insert name: GGamma11-GFP2 (alt names: GNG11; Green Fluorescent Protein 2)
  Species: H. sapiens (human), Synthetic
  Insert size (bp): 954
  Mutation: Contains an N-terminal GFP2 and GSAG linker
  Entrez Gene: GNG11 (a.k.a. GNGT11)
  Promoter: CMV
  Cloning method: Gibson Cloning
  Sequencing primers: 5′ CGCAAATGGGCGGTAGGCGTG; 3′ TAGAAGGCACAGTCGAGG
Terms and licenses: Academic/Nonprofit Terms; Industry Terms: Not Available to Industry
Depositor comments: These plasmids were generated as part of the Illuminating the Druggable Genome (IDG) program sponsored by the NIH Common Fund. The goal of this program is to identify, gather, and distribute information and resources for proteins that currently are not well-studied yet belong to commonly drug-targeted protein families: protein kinases, non-olfactory G-protein coupled receptors (GPCRs), and ion channels. The IDG program is designed to develop fundamental research tools for understudied proteins, elucidate their function, and disseminate the IDG-related resources and data to the greater scientific community.
How to cite: pcDNA3.1-GGamma11-GFP2 was a gift from Bryan Roth (Addgene plasmid # 166780 ; http://n2t.net/addgene:166780 ; RRID:Addgene_166780)
